Addgene plasmid #231384: pcDNA3.3_3xFLAG_SUMO_Eu1_HsAGO2(R635A)
Purpose: Express mutant human AGO2 with N-terminal 3xFLAG-SUMO_Eu1 tag in mammalian cells
Depositing lab: David Bartel. Depositing organization: Whitehead Institute for Biomedical Research. Publication: The structural basis for RNA slicing by human Argonaute2. Mohamed AA, Wang PY, Bartel DP, Vos SM. Cell Rep. 2025 Jan 28;44(1):115166. doi: 10.1016/j.celrep.2024.115166. Epub 2024 Dec 31. PubMed 39932188.
Backbone
  Vector backbone: pcDNA3.3
  Backbone size w/o insert (bp): 5413
  Vector type: Mammalian Expression
  Selectable markers: Neomycin (select with G418)
Growth in bacteria
  Bacterial resistance: Ampicillin, 100 μg/mL
  Growth temperature: 37°C
  Growth strain: DH5alpha
  Copy number: High Copy
Gene/Insert
  Gene/Insert name: Human Argonaute2 (alt name: AGO2)
  Species: H. sapiens (human), Synthetic
  Insert size (bp): 2958
  Mutation: R635A
  Entrez Gene: AGO2 (a.k.a. CASC7, EIF2C2, LESKRES, LINC00980, PPD, Q10)
  Promoter: CMV
  Tag / fusion protein: 3xFLAG-SUMO_Eu1 (N terminal on insert)
  Cloning method: Other
  Sequencing primers: 5′ CMV Forward; 3′ TK-pA-R
Terms and licenses: Academic/Nonprofit Terms; Industry Terms: Not Available to Industry
Depositor comments: With engineered orthogonal SUMO_Eu1 (Vera Rodriguez et al., JCB 2019) in N-terminal tag. Please visit https://doi.org/10.1101/2024.08.19.608718 for bioRxiv preprint.
How to cite: pcDNA3.3_3xFLAG_SUMO_Eu1_HsAGO2(R635A) was a gift from David Bartel (Addgene plasmid # 231384 ; http://n2t.net/addgene:231384 ; RRID:Addgene_231384)
