[The description below was written by a language model from this plasmid's Addgene catalogue record and pLannotate feature annotations shown in this document.]
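Description:
pcDNA3.3_3xFLAG_SUMO_Eu1_HsAGO2(R635A) is an 8.4 kb mammalian expression plasmid built on the pcDNA3.3 backbone for producing a point-mutant form of human Argonaute2 (AGO2) in cultured mammalian cells. In bacteria it is maintained as a high-copy plasmid through a ColE1/pUC-type origin and selected with ampicillin via the β-lactamase gene. An f1 origin is also present, along with short lac promoter/operator, lacI and bom remnants that are backbone carry-over. For selection of stably transfected mammalian cells, an SV40 enhancer/early promoter drives a neomycin phosphotransferase gene, terminated by an SV40 polyadenylation signal, which confers G418 resistance. The small ble and bGH poly(A) fragments annotated nearby appear to be partial matches rather than functional elements.

The expression cassette uses the human CMV immediate-early enhancer and promoter to transcribe a single fusion reading frame, ending in the HSV thymidine kinase polyadenylation signal. From the N terminus, the encoded protein carries a 3xFLAG epitope, then a SUMO-like domain, then AGO2 with the R635A substitution. The depositor identifies the SUMO module as SUMO_Eu1, an engineered orthogonal SUMO variant; the automated annotation matches it only as a fragment resembling rice SUMO1, which reflects sequence similarity rather than the stated identity. The 3xFLAG tag allows detection and affinity capture. An orthogonal SUMO module of this kind is generally used so that the tag survives endogenous eukaryotic SUMO proteases and can later be removed by a matched protease, although the record does not spell this out. AGO2 is the catalytic core of the RNA-induced silencing complex, and the construct comes from work on the structural basis of RNA slicing by AGO2. The record does not describe the specific effect of R635A.
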