Features (pLannotate 1.2.2; 20 found; start..end, strand, type, name):
     50..429     +  enhancer       CMV enhancer: human cytomegalovirus immediate early enhancer
    430..633     +  promoter       CMV promoter: human cytomegalovirus (CMV) immediate early promoter
    751..816     +  CDS            3xFLAG: three tandem FLAG® epitope tags, followed by an enterokinase cleavage site
    865..1122    +  CDS            SUMO1 (fragment): SUMO1_ORYSJ - Also known as SMT3, SUM1. Experimental evidence at protein level: Swiss-Prot protein existence level 1. Ubiquitin-like protein which can be covalently attached to target lysines as a monomer. Does not seem to be involved in protein degradation and may function as an antagonist of ubiquitin in the degradation process (By similarity). From Oryza sativa subsp. japonica (Rice).
   1129..3702    +  CDS            AGO2 (sequence partly withheld): AGO2_HUMAN - Also known as EIF2C2. Experimental evidence at protein level: Swiss-Prot protein existence level 1. Required for RNA-mediated gene silencing (RNAi) by the RNA- induced silencing complex (RISC). The 'minimal RISC' appears to include AGO2 bound to a short guide RNA such as a microRNA (miRNA) or short interfering RNA (siRNA). These guide RNAs direct RISC to complementary mRNAs that are targets for RISC-mediated gene silencing. The precise mechanism of gene silencing depends on the degree of complementarity between the miRNA or siRNA and its target. Binding of RISC to a perfectly comp
   3801..3849    +  polyA_signal   HSV TK poly(A) signal: herpes simplex virus thymidine kinase polyadenylation signal (Cole and Stacy, 1985)
   3940..3956    -  polyA_signal   bGH poly(A) signal (fragment): bovine growth hormone polyadenylation signal
   4051..4479    +  rep_origin     f1 ori (sequence partly withheld): f1 bacteriophage origin of replication; arrow indicates direction of (+) strand synthesis
   4493..4822    +  promoter       SV40 promoter: SV40 enhancer and early promoter
   4889..5680    +  CDS            neo: KKA2_KLEPN - Also known as kan, nptII. Experimental evidence at protein level: Swiss-Prot protein existence level 1. Resistance to kanamycin, neomycin, paromomycin, ribostamycin, butirosin and gentamicin B. From Klebsiella pneumoniae.
   5706..5864    +  CDS            ble (fragment): BLE_KLEPN - Experimental evidence at protein level: Swiss-Prot protein existence level 1. Binding protein with a strong affinity to the bleomycin family of antibiotics. Binds to CL990; an antimitotic-antibiotic compound. From Klebsiella pneumoniae.
   5859..5980    +  polyA_signal   SV40 poly(A) signal: SV40 polyadenylation signal
   6053..6069    -  protein_bind   lac operator: The lac repressor binds to the lac operator to inhibit transcription in E. coli. This inhibition can be relieved by adding lactose or isopropyl-β-D-thiogalactopyranoside (IPTG). lac repressor encoded by lacI
   6077..6107    -  promoter       lac promoter: promoter for the E. coli lac operon
   6122..6143    -  protein_bind   CAP binding site: CAP binding activates transcription in the presence of cAMP. E. coli catabolite activator protein
   6156..6248    -  CDS            lacI (fragment): lac repressor; lacI; The lac repressor binds to the lac operator to inhibit transcription in E. coli. This inhibition can be relieved by adding lactose or isopropyl-β-D-thiogalactopyranoside (IPTG).
   6431..7019    -  rep_origin     ori: high-copy-number ColE1/pMB1/pBR322/pUC origin of replication
   7190..8050    -  CDS            AmpR: β-lactamase; bla; confers resistance to ampicillin, carbenicillin, and related antibiotics
   8051..8155    -  promoter       AmpR promoter: bla
   8214..8266    -  misc_feature   bom (fragment): basis of mobility region from pBR322
>Addgene plasmid #231384 | pcDNA3.3_3xFLAG_SUMO_Eu1_HsAGO2(R635A) | addgene full sequence | sequence record 457958 | Addgene NGS Result
GTTAGGCGTTTTGCGCTGCTTCGCGATGTACGGGCCAGATATACGCGTTGACATTGATTATTGACTAGTT
ATTAATAGTAATCAATTACGGGGTCATTAGTTCATAGCCCATATATGGAGTTCCGCGTTACATAACTTAC
GGTAAATGGCCCGCCTGGCTGACCGCCCAACGACCCCCGCCCATTGACGTCAATAATGACGTATGTTCCC
ATAGTAACGCCAATAGGGACTTTCCATTGACGTCAATGGGTGGAGTATTTACGGTAAACTGCCCACTTGG
CAGTACATCAAGTGTATCATATGCCAAGTACGCCCCCTATTGACGTCAATGACGGTAAATGGCCCGCCTG
GCATTATGCCCAGTACATGACCTTATGGGACTTTCCTACTTGGCAGTACATCTACGTATTAGTCATCGCT
ATTACCATGGTGATGCGGTTTTGGCAGTACATCAATGGGCGTGGATAGCGGTTTGACTCACGGGGATTTC
CAAGTCTCCACCCCATTGACGTCAATGGGAGTTTGTTTTGGCACCAAAATCAACGGGACTTTCCAAAATG
TCGTAACAACTCCGCCCCATTGACGCAAATGGGCGGTAGGCGTGTACGGTGGGAGGTCTATATAAGCAGA
GCTCGTTTAGTGAACCGTCAGATCGCCTGGAGACGCCATCCACGCTGTTTTGACCTCCATAGAAGACACC
GGGACCGATCCAGCCTCCGGACTCTAGAGGATCGAACCCTTGCCACCATGGACTACAAAGACCATGACGG
TGATTATAAAGATCATGATATCGATTACAAGGATGACGATGACAAGCTTGGTGGTGCTAGCGGATCTGCT
GCGGGTGGCGAAGAAGATAAGAAACCGGCAGGTGGCGAAGGTGGCGGTGCCCATATCAACCTGAAAGTGA
AAGGTCAAGACGGCAACGAAGTCTTTTTCCGCATCAAACGTTCTACCCAGCTGAAAAAGCTGATGAACGC
ATACTGTGACCGTCAGTCTGTAGACATGAAGGCAATTGCTTTCCTCTTTAAGGGTCGTCGCCTACGTGCG
GAAAGGACCCCGGATGAACTGGAAATGGAAGATGGCGACGAAATCGACGCAATGCTGCACCAGACTGGAG
GCGGATCCTACTCGGGAGCCGGCCCCGCACTTGCACCTCCTGCGCCGCCGCCCCCCATCCAAGGATATGC
CTTCAAGCCTCCACCTAGACCCGACTTTGGGACCTCCGGGAGAACAATCAAATTACAGGCCAATTTCTTC
GAAATGGACATCCCCAAAATTGACATCTATCATTATGAATTGGATATCAAGCCAGAGAAGTGCCCGAGGA
GAGTTAACAGGGAAATCGTGGAACACATGGTCCAGCACTTTAAAACACAGATCTTTGGGGATCGGAAGCC
CGTGTTTGACGGCAGGAAGAATCTATACACAGCCATGCCCCTTCCGATTGGGAGGGACAAGGTGGAGCTG
GAGGTCACGCTGCCAGGAGAAGGCAAGGATCGCATCTTCAAGGTGTCCATCAAGTGGGTGTCCTGCGTGA
GCTTGCAGGCGTTACACGATGCACTTTCAGGGCGGCTGCCTAGCGTCCCTTTTGAGACGATCCAGGCCCT
GGACGTGGTCATGAGGCACTTGCCATCCATGAGGTACACCCCCGTGGGCCGCTCCTTCTTCACCGCGTCC
GAAGGCTGCTCTAACCCTCTTGGCGGGGGCCGAGAAGTGTGGTTTGGCTTCCATCAGTCCGTCCGGCCTT
CTCTCTGGAAAATGATGCTGAATATTGATGTGTCAGCAACAGCGTTTTACAAGGCACAGCCAGTAATCGA
GTTTGTTTGTGAAGTTTTGGATTTTAAAAGTATTGAAGAACAACAAAAACCTCTGACAGATTCCCAAAGG
GTAAAGTTTACCAAAGAAATTAAAGGTCTAAAGGTGGAGATAACGCACTGTGGGCAGATGAAGAGGAAGT
ACCGCGTCTGCAATGTGACCCGGCGGCCCGCCAGTCACCAAACATTCCCGCTGCAGCAGGAGAGCGGGCA
GACGGTGGAGTGCACGGTGGCCCAGTATTTCAAGGACAGGCACAAGCTTGTTCTGCGCTACCCCCACCTC
CCATGTTTACAAGTCGGACAGGAGCAGAAACACACCTACCTTCCCCTGGAGGTCTGTAACATTGTGGCAG
GACAAAGATGTATTAAAAAATTAACGGACAATCAGACCTCAACCATGATCAGAGCAACTGCTAGGTCGGC
GCCCGATCGGCAAGAAGAGATTAGCAAATTGATGCGAAGTGCAAGTTTCAACACAGATCCATACGTCCGT
GAATTTGGAATCATGGTCAAAGATGAGATGACAGACGTGACTGGGCGGGTGCTGCAGCCGCCCTCCATCC
TCTACGGGGGCAGGAATAAAGCTATTGCGACCCCTGTCCAGGGCGTCTGGGACATGCGGAAC
[405 nt withheld, positions 2443-2847]
AACAACATCCTGCTGCCCCAGGGCAGGCCGCCGGTGTTCCAGCAGCCCGTCATCTTTCTGGGAGCAGACG
TCACTCACCCCCCCGCCGGGGATGGGAAGAAGCCCTCCATTGCCGCCGTGGTGGGCAGCATGGACGCCCA
CCCCAATCGCTACTGCGCCACCGTGCGCGTGCAGCAGCACGCCCAGGAGATCATACAAGACCTGGCCGCC
ATGGTCCGCGAGCTCCTCATCCAGTTCTACAAGTCCACGCGCTTCAAGCCCACCCGCATCATCTTCTACC
GCGACGGTGTCTCTGAAGGCCAGTTCCAGCAGGTTCTCCACCACGAGTTGCTGGCCATCCGTGAGGCCTG
TATCAAGCTAGAAAAAGACTACCAGCCCGGGATCACCTTCATCGTGGTGCAGAAGAGGCACCACACCCGG
CTCTTCTGCACTGACAAGAACGAGCGGGTTGGGAAAAGTGGAAACATTCCAGCAGGCACGACTGTGGACA
CGAAAATCACCCACCCCACCGAGTTCGACTTCTACCTGTGTAGTCACGCTGGCATCCAGGGGACAAGCAG
GCCTTCGCACTATCACGTCCTCTGGGACGACAATCGTTTCTCCTCTGATGAGCTGCAGATCCTAACCTAC
CAGCTGTGTCACACCTACGTGCGCTGCACACGCTCCGTGTCCATCCCAGCGCCAGCATACTACGCTCACC
TGGTGGCCTTCCGGGCCAGGTACCACCTGGTGGATAAGGAACATGACAGTGCTGAAGGAAGCCATACCTC
TGGGCAGAGTAACGGGCGAGACCACCAAGCACTGGCCAAGGCGGTCCAGGTTCACCAAGACACTCTGCGC
ACCATGTACTTTGCTTGAAAGGGTTCGATCCCTACCGGTTAGTAATGAGTTTAAACGGGGGAGGCTAACT
GAAACACGGAAGGAGACAATACCGGAAGGAACCCGCGCTATGACGGCAATAAAAAGACAGAATAAAACGC
ACGGGTGTTGGGTCGTTTGTTCATAAACGCGGGGTTCGGTCCCAGGGCTGGCACTCTGTCGATACCCCAC
CGAGACCCCATTGGGGCCAATACGCCCGCGTTTCTTCCTTTTCCCCACCCCACCCCCCAAGTTCGGGTGA
AGGCCCAGGGCTCGCAGCCAACGTCGGGGCGGCAGGCCCTGCCATAGCAGATCTGCGCAGCTGGGGCTCT
AGGGGGTATCCCC
[124 nt withheld, positions 4051-4174]
C
[91 nt withheld, positions 4176-4266]
A
[49 nt withheld, positions 4268-4316]
CCTTTGACGTTGGAGTCCACGTTCTTT
[37 nt withheld, positions 4344-4380]
ACCCTATCTCGGTCTATTCTTTTGATTTATAAGGGATTTTGCCGATTTCGGCCTATTGGTTAAAAAATGA
GCTGATTTAACAAAAATTTAACGCGAATTAATTCTGTGGAATGTGTGTCAGTTAGGGTGTGGAAAGTCCC
CAGGCTCCCCAGCAGGCAGAAGTATGCAAAGCATGCATCTCAATTAGTCAGCAACCAGGTGTGGAAAGTC
CCCAGGCTCCCCAGCAGGCAGAAGTATGCAAAGCATGCATCTCAATTAGTCAGCAACCATAGTCCCGCCC
CTAACTCCGCCCATCCCGCCCCTAACTCCGCCCAGTTCCGCCCATTCTCCGCCCCATGGCTGACTAATTT
TTTTTATTTATGCAGAGGCCGAGGCCGCCTCTGCCTCTGAGCTATTCCAGAAGTAGTGAGGAGGCTTTTT
TGGAGGCCTAGGCTTTTGCAAAAAGCTCCCGGGAGCTTGTATATCCATTTTCGGATCTGATCAAGAGACA
GGATGAGGATCGTTTCGCATGATTGAACAAGATGGATTGCACGCAGGTTCTCCGGCCGCTTGGGTGGAGA
GGCTATTCGGCTATGACTGGGCACAACAGACAATCGGCTGCTCTGATGCCGCCGTGTTCCGGCTGTCAGC
GCAGGGGCGCCCGGTTCTTTTTGTCAAGACCGACCTGTCCGGTGCCCTGAATGAACTGCAGGACGAGGCA
GCGCGGCTATCGTGGCTGGCCACGACGGGCGTTCCTTGCGCAGCTGTGCTCGACGTTGTCACTGAAGCGG
GAAGGGACTGGCTGCTATTGGGCGAAGTGCCGGGGCAGGATCTCCTGTCATCTCACCTTGCTCCTGCCGA
GAAAGTATCCATCATGGCTGATGCAATGCGGCGGCTGCATACGCTTGATCCGGCTACCTGCCCATTCGAC
CACCAAGCGAAACATCGCATCGAGCGAGCACGTACTCGGATGGAAGCCGGTCTTGTCGATCAGGATGATC
TGGACGAAGAGCATCAGGGGCTCGCGCCAGCCGAACTGTTCGCCAGGCTCAAGGCGCGCATGCCCGACGG
CGAGGATCTCGTCGTGACCCATGGCGATGCCTGCTTGCCGAATATCATGGTGGAAAATGGCCGCTTTTCT
GGATTCATCGACTGTGGCCGGCTGGGTGTGGCGGACCGCTATCAGGACATAGCGTTGGCTACCCGTGATA
TTGCTGAAGAGCTTGGCGGCGAATGGGCTGACCGCTTCCTCGTGCTTTACGGTATCGCCGCTCCCGATTC
GCAGCGCATCGCCTTCTATCGCCTTCTTGACGAGTTCTTCTGAGCGGGACTCTGGGGTTCGCGAAATGAC
CGACCAAGCGACGCCCAACCTGCCATCACGAGATTTCGATTCCACCGCCGCCTTCTATGAAAGGTTGGGC
TTCGGAATCGTTTTCCGGGACGCCGGCTGGATGATCCTCCAGCGCGGGGATCTCATGCTGGAGTTCTTCG
CCCACCCCAACTTGTTTATTGCAGCTTATAATGGTTACAAATAAAGCAATAGCATCACAAATTTCACAAA
TAAAGCATTTTTTTCACTGCATTCTAGTTGTGGTTTGTCCAAACTCATCAATGTATCTTATCATGTCTGT
ATACCGTCGACCTCTAGCTAGAGCTTGGCGTAATCATGGTCATAGCTGTTTCCTGTGTGAAATTGTTATC
CGCTCACAATTCCACACAACATACGAGCCGGAAGCATAAAGTGTAAAGCCTGGGGTGCCTAATGAGTGAG
CTAACTCACATTAATTGCGTTGCGCTCACTGCCCGCTTTCCAGTCGGGAAACCTGTCGTGCCAGCTGCAT
TAATGAATCGGCCAACGCGCGGGGAGAGGCGGTTTGCGTATTGGGCGCTCTTCCGCTTCCTCGCTCACTG
ACTCGCTGCGCTCGGTCGTTCGGCTGCGGCGAGCGGTATCAGCTCACTCAAAGGCGGTAATACGGTTATC
CACAGAATCAGGGGATAACGCAGGAAAGAACATGTGAGCAAAAGGCCAGCAAAAGGCCAGGAACCGTAAA
AAGGCCGCGTTGCTGGCGTTTTTCCATAGGCTCCGCCCCCCTGACGAGCATCACAAAAATCGACGCTCAA
GTCAGAGGTGGCGAAACCCGACAGGACTATAAAGATACCAGGCGTTTCCCCCTGGAAGCTCCCTCGTGCG
CTCTCCTGTTCCGACCCTGCCGCTTACCGGATACCTGTCCGCCTTTCTCCCTTCGGGAAGCGTGGCGCTT
TCTCATAGCTCACGCTGTAGGTATCTCAGTTCGGTGTAGGTCGTTCGCTCCAAGCTGGGCTGTGTGCACG
AACCCCCCGTTCAGCCCGACCGCTGCGCCTTATCCGGTAACTATCGTCTTGAGTCCAACCCGGTAAGACA
CGACTTATCGCCACTGGCAGCAGCCACTGGTAACAGGATTAGCAGAGCGAGGTATGTAGGCGGTGCTACA
GAGTTCTTGAAGTGGTGGCCTAACTACGGCTACACTAGAAGAACAGTATTTGGTATCTGCGCTCTGCTGA
AGCCAGTTACCTTCGGAAAAAGAGTTGGTAGCTCTTGATCCGGCAAACAAACCACCGCTGGTAGCGGTGG
TTTTTTTGTTTGCAAGCAGCAGATTACGCGCAGAAAAAAAGGATCTCAAGAAGATCCTTTGATCTTTTCT
ACGGGGTCTGACGCTCAGTGGAACGAAAACTCACGTTAAGGGATTTTGGTCATGAGATTATCAAAAAGGA
TCTTCACCTAGATCCTTTTAAATTAAAAATGAAGTTTTAAATCAATCTAAAGTATATATGAGTAAACTTG
GTCTGACAGTTACCAATGCTTAATCAGTGAGGCACCTATCTCAGCGATCTGTCTATTTCGTTCATCCATA
GTTGCCTGACTCCCCGTCGTGTAGATAACTACGATACGGGAGGGCTTACCATCTGGCCCCAGTGCTGCAA
TGATACCGCGAGACCCACGCTCACCGGCTCCAGATTTATCAGCAATAAACCAGCCAGCCGGAAGGGCCGA
GCGCAGAAGTGGTCCTGCAACTTTATCCGCCTCCATCCAGTCTATTAATTGTTGCCGGGAAGCTAGAGTA
AGTAGTTCGCCAGTTAATAGTTTGCGCAACGTTGTTGCCATTGCTACAGGCATCGTGGTGTCACGCTCGT
CGTTTGGTATGGCTTCATTCAGCTCCGGTTCCCAACGATCAAGGCGAGTTACATGATCCCCCATGTTGTG
CAAAAAAGCGGTTAGCTCCTTCGGTCCTCCGATCGTTGTCAGAAGTAAGTTGGCCGCAGTGTTATCACTC
ATGGTTATGGCAGCACTGCATAATTCTCTTACTGTCATGCCATCCGTAAGATGCTTTTCTGTGACTGGTG
AGTACTCAACCAAGTCATTCTGAGAATAGTGTATGCGGCGACCGAGTTGCTCTTGCCCGGCGTCAATACG
GGATAATACCGCGCCACATAGCAGAACTTTAAAAGTGCTCATCATTGGAAAACGTTCTTCGGGGCGAAAA
CTCTCAAGGATCTTACCGCTGTTGAGATCCAGTTCGATGTAACCCACTCGTGCACCCAACTGATCTTCAG
CATCTTTTACTTTCACCAGCGTTTCTGGGTGAGCAAAAACAGGAAGGCAAAATGCCGCAAAAAAGGGAAT
AAGGGCGACACGGAAATGTTGAATACTCATACTCTTCCTTTTTCAATATTATTGAAGCATTTATCAGGGT
TATTGTCTCATGAGCGGATACATATTTGAATGTATTTAGAAAAATAAACAAATAGGGGTTCCGCGCACAT
TTCCCCGAAAAGTGCCACCTGACGTCGACGGATCGGGAGATCTCCCGATCCCCTATGGTGCACTCTCAGT
ACAATCTGCTCTGATGCCGCATAGTTAAGCCAGTATCTGCTCCCTGCTTGTGTGTTGGAGGTCGCTGAGT
AGTGCGCGAGCAAAATTTAAGCTACAACAAGGCAAGGCTTGACCGACAATTGCATGAAGAATCTGCTTAG
G
